Addgene plasmid #198607: pBad-HaloGFP-159-160
Purpose: Green fluorescent Ca2+ ion indicator for bacterial expression.
Depositing lab: Robert Campbell. Depositing organization: The University of Tokyo. Publication: Chemigenetic indicators based on synthetic chelators and green fluorescent protein. Zhu W, Takeuchi S, Imai S, Terada T, Ueda T, Nasu Y, Terai T, Campbell RE. Nat Chem Biol. 2023 Jan;19(1):38-44. doi: 10.1038/s41589-022-01134-z. Epub 2022 Sep 22. PubMed 36138142.
Backbone
  Vector backbone: PBad
  Backbone manufacturer: Invitrogen
  Backbone size w/o insert (bp): 4000
  Vector type: Bacterial Expression
Growth in bacteria
  Bacterial resistance: Ampicillin, 100 μg/mL
  Growth temperature: 37°C
  Growth strain: DH5alpha
  Copy number: High Copy
Gene/Insert
  Gene/Insert name: HaloGFP-159-160
  Species: Synthetic
  Insert size (bp): 1620
  Promoter: araBAD promoter
  Cloning method: Gibson Cloning
  Sequencing primers: 5′ pBAD forward; 3′ pBAD Reverse
Terms and licenses: Academic/Nonprofit Terms; Industry Terms: Not Available to Industry
How to cite: pBad-HaloGFP-159-160 was a gift from Robert Campbell (Addgene plasmid # 198607 ; http://n2t.net/addgene:198607 ; RRID:Addgene_198607)
