[The description below was written by a language model from this plasmid's Addgene catalogue record and pLannotate feature annotations shown in this document.]
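Description:
pBad-HaloGFP-159-160 is a bacterial expression plasmid built on the Invitrogen pBAD backbone, carrying a synthetic chemigenetic indicator scaffold described as a green fluorescent Ca2+ ion indicator. The sequenced plasmid is 5,687 nt. It replicates in E. coli from a high-copy ColE1/pMB1-type origin and is selected with ampicillin through the β-lactamase gene under its own promoter. A pBR322-derived bom region and a small remnant of rop are also annotated in the backbone.

Expression is driven by the araBAD promoter, with the divergently transcribed araC regulator encoded on the same plasmid, so transcription is induced by L-arabinose and otherwise kept low. The open reading frame begins with the standard pBAD N-terminal leader: a short segment annotated as a fragment of a His-containing composite tag, the T7 gene 10 leader that aids translation, and the Xpress epitope with its enterokinase cleavage site. The roughly 1.6 kb insert follows, and the feature table shows its architecture clearly: an N-terminal HaloTag fragment, a GFP coding sequence annotated as cEGFP, and then a second HaloTag fragment. In other words, a GFP is inserted within the HaloTag self-labelling dehalogenase, and the name suggests an insertion site between residues 159 and 160, although the record does not say so explicitly. Transcription ends at the rrnB T1 and T2 terminators.

HaloTag binds chloroalkane ligands covalently, and the associated publication title refers to indicators based on synthetic chelators and GFP. This implies that Ca2+ sensing depends on a chelator-bearing ligand attached to the protein, rather than on a genetically encoded Ca2+-binding domain. The plasmid is suited to arabinose-induced production of the protein in bacteria.
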