Features (pLannotate 1.2.2; 16 found; start..end, strand, type, name):
     27..311     +  promoter       araBAD promoter: araBAD; promoter of the L-arabinose operon of E. coli; the araC regulatory gene is transcribed in the opposite direction (Guzman et al., 1995)
    357..377     +  CDS            capTEV™ (fragment): composite tag for in vivo biotinylation, TEV protease cleavage, and 6xHis tagging
    378..410     +  CDS            T7 tag (gene 10 leader): leader peptide from bacteriophage T7 gene 10 promotes efficient translation in E. coli
    414..437     +  CDS            Xpress™ tag: Xpress™ epitope tag, including an enterokinase recognition and cleavage site
    453..926     +  CDS            HaloTag® (fragment): modified bacterial dehalogenase that forms covalent bonds with chloroalkane derivatives
    930..1655    +  CDS            cEGFP: cEGFP is a basic (constitutively fluorescent) green fluorescent protein published in 2008, derived from Aequorea victoria.
   1662..2072    +  CDS            HaloTag® (fragment): modified bacterial dehalogenase that forms covalent bonds with chloroalkane derivatives
   2165..2280    +  ncRNA          5S rRNA: Accession: RF00001 - 5S ribosomal RNA
   2284..2370    +  terminator     rrnB T1 terminator: Escherichia coli rrnB; transcription terminator T1 from the E. coli rrnB gene
   2462..2489    +  terminator     rrnB T2 terminator: transcription terminator T2 from the E. coli rrnB gene
   2508..2599    +  promoter       AmpR promoter: bla
   2600..3460    +  CDS            AmpR: β-lactamase; bla; confers resistance to ampicillin, carbenicillin, and related antibiotics
   3631..4219    +  rep_origin     ori: high-copy-number ColE1/pMB1/pBR322/pUC origin of replication
   4405..4545    -  misc_feature   bom: basis of mobility region from pBR322
   4647..4687    -  CDS            rop (fragment): Rop protein, which maintains plasmids at low copy number; rop
   4809..5687    -  CDS            araC: L-arabinose regulatory protein; araC
>Addgene plasmid #198607 | pBad-HaloGFP-159-160 | addgene full sequence | sequence record 389846 | Addgene NGS Result
ACTTTTCATACTCCCGCCATTCAGAGAAGAAACCAATTGTCCATATTGCATCAGACATTGCCGTCACTGC
GTCTTTTACTGGCTCTTCTCGCTAACCAAACCGGTAACCCCGCTTATTAAAAGCATTCTGTAACAAAGCG
GGACCAAAGCCATGACAAAAACGCGTAACAAAAGTGTCTATAATCACGGCAGAAAAGTCCACATTGATTA
TTTGCACGGCGTCACACTTTGCTATGCCATAGCATTTTTATCCATAAGATTAGCGGATCCTACCTGACGC
TTTTTATCGCAACTCTCTACTGTTTCTCCATACCCGTTTTTTGGGCTAACAGGAGGAATTAACCATGGGG
GGTTCTCATCATCATCATCATCATGGTATGGCTAGCATGACTGGTGGACAGCAAATGGGTCGGGATCTGT
ACGACGATGACGATAAGGATCCGAGCTCGAGAATGGCAGAAATCGGTACTGGCTTTCCATTCGACCCCCA
TTATGTGGAAGTCCTGGGCGAGCGCATGCACTACGTCGATGTTGGTCCGCGCGATGGCACCCCTGTGCTG
TTCCTGCACGGTAACCCGACCTCCTCCTACGTGTGGCGCAACATCATCCCGCATGTTGCACCGACCCATC
GCTGCATTGCTCCAGACCTGATCGGTATGGGCAAATCCGACAAACCAGACCTGGGTTATTTCTTCGACGA
CCACGTCCGCTTCATGGATGCCTTCATCGAAGCCCTGGGTCTGGAAGAGGTCGTCCTGGTCATTCACGAC
TGGGGCTCCGCTCTGGGTTTCCACTGGGCCAAGCGCAATCCAGAGCGCGTCAAAGGTATTGCATTTATGG
AGTTCATCCGCCCTATCCCGACCTGGGACGAATGGCCAGAATTTGCCCGCGAGACCTTCCAGGCCTTCCG
CACCACCGACGTCGGCGGTGAAAACGTCTATATCAAGGCCGACAAGCAGAAGAACGGCATCAAGGCGAAC
TTCAAGATCCGCCACAACATCGAGGACGGCGGCGTGCAGCTCGCCTACCACTACCAGCAGAACACCCCCA
TCGGCGACGGCCCCGTGCTGCTGCCCGACAACCACTACCTGAGCGTCCAGTCCAAACTTTCGAAAGACCC
CAACGAGAAGCGCGATCACATGGTCCTGCTGGAGTTCGTGACCGCCGCCGGGATCACTCTCGGCATGGAC
GAGCTGTACAAGGGCGGTACCGGAGGGAGCATGGTGAGCAAGGGCGAGGAGCTGTTCACCGGGGTGGTGC
CCATCCTGGTCGAGCTGGACGGCGACGTAAACGGCCACAAGTTCAGCGTGTCCGGCGAGGGTGAGGGCGA
TGCCACCTACGGCAAGCTGACCCTGAAGTTCATCTGCACCACCGGCAAGCTGCCCGTGCCCTGGCCCACC
CTCGTGACCACCCTGACCTACGGCGTGCAGTGCTTCAGCCGCTACCCCGACCACATGAAGCAGCACGACT
TCTTCAAGTCCGCCATGCCCGAAGGCTACATCCAGGAGCGCACCATCTTCTTCAAGGACGACGGCAACTA
CAAGACCCGCGCCGAGGTGAAGTTCGAGGGCGACACCCTGGTGAACCGCATCGAGCTGAAGGGCATCGAC
TTCAAGGAGGACGGCAACATCCTGGGGCATAAGCTGGAGTACAACCTTGGCCTGATCATCGATCAGAACG
TTTTTATCGAGGGTACGCTGCCGATGGGTGTCGTCCGCCCGCTGACTGAAGTCGAGATGGACCATTACCG
CGAGCCGTTCCTGAATCCTGTTGACCGCGAGCCACTGTGGCGCTTCCCAAACGAGCTGCCAATCGCCGGT
GAGCCAGCGAACATCGTCGCGCTGGTCGAAGAATACATGGACTGGCTGCACCAGTCCCCTGTCCCGAAGC
TGCTGTTCTGGGGCACCCCAGGCGTTCTGATCCCACCGGCCGAAGCCGCTCGCCTGGCCAAAAGCCTGCC
TAACTGCAAGGCTGTGGACATCGGCCCGGGTCTGAATCTGCTGCAAGAAGACAACCCGGACCTGATCGGC
AGCGAGATCGCGCGCTGGCTGTCGACGCTCGAGATTTCCGGCTGAAAGCTTGGCTGTTTTGGCGGATGAG
AGAAGATTTTCAGCCTGATACAGATTAAATCAGAACGCAGAAGCGGTCTGATAAAACAGAATTTGCCTGG
CGGCAGTAGCGCGGTGGTCCCACCTGACCCCATGCCGAACTCAGAAGTGAAACGCCGTAGCGCCGATGGT
AGTGTGGGGTCTCCCCATGCGAGAGTAGGGAACTGCCAGGCATCAAATAAAACGAAAGGCTCAGTCGAAA
GACTGGGCCTTTCGTTTTATCTGTTGTTTGTCGGTGAACGCTCTCCTGAGTAGGACAAATCCGCCGGGAG
CGGATTTGAACGTTGCGAAGCAACGGCCCGGAGGGTGGCGGGCAGGACGCCCGCCATAAACTGCCAGGCA
TCAAATTAAGCAGAAGGCCATCCTGACGGATGGCCTTTTTGCGTTTCTACAAACTCTTTTGTTTATTTTT
CTAAATACATTCAAATATGTATCCGCTCATGAGACAATAACCCTGATAAATGCTTCAATAATATTGAAAA
AGGAAGAGTATGAGTATTCAACATTTCCGTGTCGCCCTTATTCCCTTTTTTGCGGCATTTTGCCTTCCTG
TTTTTGCTCACCCAGAAACGCTGGTGAAAGTAAAAGATGCTGAAGATCAGTTGGGTGCACGAGTGGGTTA
CATCGAACTGGATCTCAACAGCGGTAAGATCCTTGAGAGTTTTCGCCCCGAAGAACGTTTTCCAATGATG
AGCACTTTTAAAGTTCTGCTATGTGGCGCGGTATTATCCCGTGTTGACGCCGGGCAAGAGCAACTCGGTC
GCCGCATACACTATTCTCAGAATGACTTGGTTGAGTACTCACCAGTCACAGAAAAGCATCTTACGGATGG
CATGACAGTAAGAGAATTATGCAGTGCTGCCATAACCATGAGTGATAACACTGCGGCCAACTTACTTCTG
ACAACGATCGGAGGACCGAAGGAGCTAACCGCTTTTTTGCACAACATGGGGGATCATGTAACTCGCCTTG
ATCGTTGGGAACCGGAGCTGAATGAAGCCATACCAAACGACGAGCGTGACACCACGATGCCTGTAGCAAT
GGCAACAACGTTGCGCAAACTATTAACTGGCGAACTACTTACTCTAGCTTCCCGGCAACAATTAATAGAC
TGGATGGAGGCGGATAAAGTTGCAGGACCACTTCTGCGCTCGGCCCTTCCGGCTGGCTGGTTTATTGCTG
ATAAATCTGGAGCCGGTGAGCGTGGGTCTCGCGGTATCATTGCAGCACTGGGGCCAGATGGTAAGCCCTC
CCGTATCGTAGTTATCTACACGACGGGGAGTCAGGCAACTATGGATGAACGAAATAGACAGATCGCTGAG
ATAGGTGCCTCACTGATTAAGCATTGGTAACTGTCAGACCAAGTTTACTCATATATACTTTAGATTGATT
TAAAACTTCATTTTTAATTTAAAAGGATCTAGGTGAAGATCCTTTTTGATAATCTCATGACCAAAATCCC
TTAACGTGAGTTTTCGTTCCACTGAGCGTCAGACCCCGTAGAAAAGATCAAAGGATCTTCTTGAGATCCT
TTTTTTCTGCGCGTAATCTGCTGCTTGCAAACAAAACAACCACCGCTACCAGCGGTGGTTTGTTTGCCGG
ATCAAGAGCTACCAACTCTTTTTCCGAAGGTAACTGGCTTCAGCAGAGCGCAGATACCAAATACTGTCCT
TCTAGTGTAGCCGTAGTTAGGCCACCACTTCAAGAACTCTGTAGCACCGCCTACATACCTCGCTCTGCTA
ATCCTGTTACCAGTGGCTGCTGCCAGTGGCGATAAGTCGTGTCTTACCGGGTTGGACTCAAGACGATAGT
TACCGGATAAGGCGCAGCGGTCGGGCTGAACGGGGGGTTCGTGCACACAGCCCAGCTTGGAGCGAACGAC
CTACACCGAACTGAGATACCTACAGCGTGAGCTATGAGAAAGCGCCACGCTTCCCGAAGGGAGAAAGGCG
GACAGGTATCCGGTAAGCGGCAGGGTCGGAACAGGAGAGCGCACGAGGGAGCTTCCAGGGGGAAACGCCT
GGTATCTTTATAGTCCTGTCGGGTTTCGCCACCTCTGACTTGAGCGTCGATTTTTGTGATGCTCGTCAGG
GGGGCGGAGCCTATGGAAAAACGCCAGCAACGCGGCCTTTTTACGGTTCCTGGCCTTTTGCTGGCCTTTT
GCTCACATGTTCTTTCCTGCGTTATCCCCTGATTCTGTGGATAACCGTATTACCGCCTTTGAGTGAGCTG
ATACCGCTCGCCGCAGCCGAACGACCGAGCGCAGCGAGTCAGTGAGCGAGGAAGCGGAAGAGCGCCTGAT
GCGGTATTTTCTCCTTACGCATCTGTGCGGTATTTCACACCGCATATGGTGCACTCTCAGTACAATCTGC
TCTGATGCCGCATAGTTAAGCCAGTATACACTCCGCTATCGCTACGTGACTGGGTCATGGCTGCGCCCCG
ACACCCGCCAACACCCGCTGACGCGCCCTGACGGGCTTGTCTGCTCCCGGCATCCGCTTACAGACAAGCT
GTGACCGTCTCCGGGAGCTGCATGTGTCAGAGGTTTTCACCGTCATCACCGAAACGCGCGAGGCAGCAGA
TCAATTCGCGCGCGAAGGCGAAGCGGCATGCATAATGTGCCTGTCAAATGGACGAAGCAGGGATTCTGCA
AACCCTATGCTACTCCGTCAAGCCGTCAATTGTCTGATTCGTTACCAATTATGACAACTTGACGGCTACA
TCATTCACTTTTTCTTCACAACCGGCACGGAACTCGCTCGGGCTGGCCCCGGTGCATTTTTTAAATACCC
GCGAGAAATAGAGTTGATCGTCAAAACCAACATTGCGACCGACGGTGGCGATAGGCATCCGGGTGGTGCT
CAAAAGCAGCTTCGCCTGGCTGATACGTTGGTCCTCGCGCCAGCTTAAGACGCTAATCCCTAACTGCTGG
CGGAAAAGATGTGACAGACGCGACGGCGACAAGCAAACATGCTGTGCGACGCTGGCGATATCAAAATTGC
TGTCTGCCAGGTGATCGCTGATGTACTGACAAGCCTCGCGTACCCGATTATCCATCGGTGGATGGAGCGA
CTCGTTAATCGCTTCCATGCGCCGCAGTAACAATTGCTCAAGCAGATTTATCGCCAGCAGCTCCGAATAG
CGCCCTTCCCCTTGCCCGGCGTTAATGATTTGCCCAAACAGGTCGCTGAAATGCGGCTGGTGCGCTTCAT
CCGGGCGAAAGAACCCCGTATTGGCAAATATTGACGGCCAGTTAAGCCATTCATGCCAGTAGGCGCGCGG
ACGAAAGTAAACCCACTGGTGATACCATTCGCGAGCCTCCGGATGACGACCGTAGTGATGAATCTCTCCT
GGCGGGAACAGCAAAATATCACCCGGTCGGCAAACAAATTCTCGTCCCTGATTTTTCACCACCCCCTGAC
CGCGAATGGTGAGATTGAGAATATAACCTTTCATTCCCAGCGGTCGGTCGATAAAAAAATCGAGATAACC
GTTGGCCTCAATCGGCGTTAAACCCGCCACCAGATGGGCATTAAACGAGTATCCCGGCAGCAGGGGATCA
TTTTGCGCTTCAGCCAT
